>Addgene plasmid #18002 | pLPC TRF2 | addgene partial sequence | sequence record 23819 | 18002 with CMV-F
CATTAGCAGAGCTCTCTGGCTACTAGAGAACCCACTGCTTACTGGCTTATCGAAATTAATACCACTCACT
ATAGGGAGACCCAAGCTTGGTACCGAGCTCGGATCCCGGACACGATGGCGGGAGGAGGCGGGAGTAGCGA
CGGCAGCGGGCGGGCAGCTGGCAGGCGGGCGTCCCGCAGTAGCGGGCGGGCCCGGCGGGGGCGCCACGAG
CCGGGGCTGGGGGGCCCGGCGGANCGCGGCGCGGGGGAGGCACGGCTGGAAGAGGCAGTCAATCGCTGGG
TGCTCAAGTTCTACTTCCACGAGGCGCTGCGGGCCTTTCGGGGTAGCCGGTACGGGGACTTCAGACAGAT
CCGGGACATCATGCAGGCTTTGCTTGTCAGGCCCTTGGGGAAGGAGCACACCGTGTCCCGATTGCTGCGG
GTTATGCAGTGTCTGTCGCGGATTGAAGAAGGGGAAAATTTAGACTGTTCCTTTGATATGGAGGCTGANC
TCACACCACTGGAATCAGCTATCAATGTGCTGGAGATGATTAAAACGGAATTTACACTGACAGAANCANT
GGTCGAATCCAGTANAAAACTGGTCAAGGAAGCTGCTGTCATTATTTGTNTCAAAAACTGCGAATTTGAA
AANGCTTCACAAATTTTGAAAAAACATATGTCCNAGGACCCCACAANCTCAAAAGCTGANAAATGATCTC
CTGAATATTATTCGAGAAAAGAACTTTGCCCATCCTGTTATCCAGAACTTTTCATATGAGACTTCAAGCA
GAGANGCTNCCCTTCNGGAACCNCTGGNTANACCAACCCTACTTCT
