[The description below was written by a language model from this plasmid's Addgene catalogue record.]
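Description:
pLPC TRF2 is a retroviral expression plasmid built on the pLPC backbone (about 5.6 kb without insert) that carries the human telomeric protein TRF2 (TTAGGG repeat binding factor 2, gene TERF2). It is propagated in E. coli as a high-copy plasmid under ampicillin selection. After the vector has been packaged into retroviral particles and delivered to mammalian cells, transduced cells can be selected with puromycin. No feature table accompanies the record, so the promoter driving the insert, the LTRs, the packaging signal and the arrangement of the puromycin cassette are not explicitly stated.

The insert is roughly 1.5 kb and encodes amino acids 2–500 of human TRF2, which is essentially the full-length protein lacking only the initiator methionine. It was cloned between BamHI and EcoRI sites, both of which remain intact. Omission of the first codon suggests that translation begins from vector-supplied sequence upstream of the insert, but the record does not describe a start codon or any epitope tag. TRF2 is a core component of the shelterin complex. It binds double-stranded TTAGGG telomeric repeats and protects chromosome ends from being recognised as DNA damage.

The associated publication concerns senescence triggered by altered telomere state rather than telomere loss. This is consistent with using the construct for stable retroviral overexpression of TRF2 in human cells to study telomere protection, telomere shortening and the onset of senescence.
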