Addgene plasmid #18002: pLPC TRF2
Depositing lab: Titia de Lange. Depositing organization: Rockefeller University. Publication: Senescence induced by altered telomere state, not telomere loss. Karlseder J, Smogorzewska A, de Lange T. Science. 2002 Mar 29. 295(5564):2446-9. 10.1126/science.1069523 PubMed 11923537.
Backbone
  Vector backbone: pLPC
  Backbone size w/o insert (bp): 5600
  Vector type: Retroviral
  Selectable markers: Puromycin
Growth in bacteria
  Bacterial resistance: Ampicillin, 100 μg/mL
  Growth temperature: 37°C
  Growth strain: DH5alpha
  Copy number: High Copy
Gene/Insert
  Gene/Insert name: hTRF2 (alt names: human TTAGGG repeat binding factor 2; 2451; TERF2)
  Species: H. sapiens (human)
  Insert size (bp): 1497
  Mutation: aa2-500
  GenBank ID: AF003001
  Entrez Gene: TERF2 (a.k.a. TRBF2, TRF2)
  Cloning method: Restriction Enzyme; 5′ cloning site BamHI (not destroyed); 3′ cloning site EcoRI (not destroyed)
  Sequencing primers: 5′ taggcgtgtacggtggga; 3′ cttgccaaacctacaggt
Terms and licenses: Academic/Nonprofit Terms; Industry Terms: Not Available to Industry
Depositor comments: {Wang et al., 2004, Cell, 119, 355-68}
How to cite: pLPC TRF2 was a gift from Titia de Lange (Addgene plasmid # 18002 ; http://n2t.net/addgene:18002 ; RRID:Addgene_18002)
